>Addgene plasmid #77466 | DGKZ gRNA (BRDN0001147025) | addgene full sequence | sequence record 187816 | Addgene Assembled Sequence
CCCGGGTGCAAAGATGGATAAAGTTTTAAACAGAGAGGAATCTTTGCAGCTAATGGACCTTCTAGGTCTT
GAAAGGAGTGGGAATTGGCTCCGGTGCCCGTCAGTGGGCAGAGCGCACATCGCCCACAGTCCCCGAGAAG
TTGGGGGGAGGGGTCGGCAATTGATCCGGTGCCTAGAGAAGGTGGCGCGGGGTAAACTGGGAAAGTGATG
TCGTGTACTGGCTCCGCCTTTTTCCCGAGGGTGGGGGAGAACCGTATATAAGTGCAGTAGTCGCCGTGAA
CGTTCTTTTTCGCAACGGGTTTGCCGCCAGAACACAGGTAAGTGCCGTGTGTGGTTCCCGCGGGCCTGGC
CTCTTTACGGGTTATGGCCCTTGCGTGCCTTGAATTACTTCCACCTGGCTGCAGTACGTGATTCTTGATC
CCGAGCTTCGGGTTGGAAGTGGGTGGGAGAGTTCGAGGCCTTGCGCTTAAGGAGCCCCTTCGCCTCGTGC
TTGAGTTGAGGCCTGGCCTGGGCGCTGGGGCCGCCGCGTGCGAATCTGGTGGCACCTTCGCGCCTGTCTC
GCTGCTTTCGATAAGTCTCTAGCCATTTAAAATTTTTGATGACCTGCTGCGACGCTTTTTTTCTGGCAAG
ATAGTCTTGTAAATGCGGGCCAAGATCTGCACACTGGTATTTCGGTTTTTGGGGCCGCGGGCGGCGACGG
GGCCCGTGCGTCCCAGCGCACATGTTCGGCGAGGCGGGGCCTGCGAGCGCGGCCACCGAGAATCGGACGG
GGGTAGTCTCAAGCTGGCCGGCCTGCTCTGGTGCCTGGCCTCGCGCCGCCGTGTATCGCCCCGCCCTGGG
CGGCAAGGCTGGCCCGGTCGGCACCAGTTGCGTGAGCGGAAAGATGGCCGCTTCCCGGCCCTGCTGCAGG
GAGCTCAAAATGGAGGACGCGGCGCTCGGGAGAGCGGGCGGGTGAGTCACCCACACAAAGGAAAAGGGCC
TTTCCGTCCTCAGCCGTCGCTTCATGTGACTCCACGGAGTACCGGGCGCCGTCCAGGCACCTCGATTAGT
TCTCGAGCTTTTGGAGTACGTCGTCTTTAGGTTGGGGGGAGGGGTTTTATGCGATGGAGTTTCCCCACAC
TGAGTGGGTGGAGACTGAAGTTAGGCCAGCTTGGCACTTGATGTAATTCTCCTTGGAATTTGCCCTTTTT
GAGTTTGGATCTTGGTTCATTCTCAAGCCTCAGACAGTGGTTCAAAGTTTTTTTCTTCCATTTCAGGTGT
CGTGACGTACGGCCACCATGACCGAGTACAAGCCCACGGTGCGCCTCGCCACCCGCGACGACGTCCCCAG
GGCCGTACGCACCCTCGCCGCCGCGTTCGCCGACTACCCCGCCACGCGCCACACCGTCGATCCGGACCGC
CACATCGAGCGGGTCACCGAGCTGCAAGAACTCTTCCTCACGCGCGTCGGGCTCGACATCGGCAAGGTGT
GGGTCGCGGACGACGGCGCCGCCGTGGCGGTCTGGACCACGCCGGAGAGCGTCGAAGCGGGGGCGGTGTT
CGCCGAGATCGGCCCGCGCATGGCCGAGTTGAGCGGTTCCCGGCTGGCCGCGCAGCAACAGATGGAAGGC
CTCCTGGCGCCGCACCGGCCCAAGGAGCCCGCGTGGTTCCTGGCCACCGTCGGAGTCTCGCCCGACCACC
AGGGCAAGGGTCTGGGCAGCGCCGTCGTGCTCCCCGGAGTGGAGGCGGCCGAGCGCGCCGGGGTGCCCGC
CTTCCTGGAGACCTCCGCGCCCCGCAACCTCCCCTTCTACGAGCGGCTCGGCTTCACCGTCACCGCCGAC
GTCGAGGTGCCCGAAGGACCGCGCACCTGGTGCATGACCCGCAAGCCCGGTGCCTGAACGCGTTAAGTCG
ACAATCAACCTCTGGATTACAAAATTTGTGAAAGATTGACTGGTATTCTTAACTATGTTGCTCCTTTTAC
GCTATGTGGATACGCTGCTTTAATGCCTTTGTATCATGCTATTGCTTCCCGTATGGCTTTCATTTTCTCC
TCCTTGTATAAATCCTGGTTGCTGTCTCTTTATGAGGAGTTGTGGCCCGTTGTCAGGCAACGTGGCGTGG
TGTGCACTGTGTTTGCTGACGCAACCCCCACTGGTTGGGGCATTGCCACCACCTGTCAGCTCCTTTCCGG
GACTTTCGCTTTCCCCCTCCCTATTGCCACGGCGGAACTCATCGCCGCCTGCCTTGCCCGCTGCTGGACA
GGGGCTCGGCTGTTGGGCACTGACAATTCCGTGGTGTTGTCGGGGAAATCATCGTCCTTTCCTTGGCTGC
TCGCCTGTGTTGCCACCTGGATTCTGCGCGGGACGTCCTTCTGCTACGTCCCTTCGGCCCTCAATCCAGC
GGACCTTCCTTCCCGCGGCCTGCTGCCGGCTCTGCGGCCTCTTCCGCGTCTTCGCCTTCGCCCTCAGACG
AGTCGGATCTCCCTTTGGGCCGCCTCCCCGCGTCGACTTTAAGACCAATGACTTACAAGGCAGCTGTAGA
TCTTAGCCACTTTTTAAAAGAAAAGGGGGGACTGGAAGGGCTAATTCACTCCCAACGAAGACAAGATCTG
CTTTTTGCTTGTACTGGGTCTCTCTGGTTAGACCAGATCTGAGCCTGGGAGCTCTCTGGCTAACTAGGGA
ACCCACTGCTTAAGCCTCAATAAAGCTTGCCTTGAGTGCTTCAAGTAGTGTGTGCCCGTCTGTTGTGTGA
CTCTGGTAACTAGAGATCCCTCAGACCCTTTTAGTCAGTGTGGAAAATCTCTAGCAGTACGTATAGTAGT
TCATGTCATCTTATTATTCAGTATTTATAACTTGCAAAGAAATGAATATCAGAGAGTGAGAGGAACTTGT
TTATTGCAGCTTATAATGGTTACAAATAAAGCAATAGCATCACAAATTTCACAAATAAAGCATTTTTTTC
ACTGCATTCTAGTTGTGGTTTGTCCAAACTCATCAATGTATCTTATCATGTCTGGCTCTAGCTATCCCGC
CCCTAACTCCGCCCATCCCGCCCCTAACTCCGCCCAGTTCCGCCCATTCTCCGCCCCATGGCTGACTAAT
TTTTTTTATTTATGCAGAGGCCGAGGCCGCCTCGGCCTCTGAGCTATTCCAGAAGTAGTGAGGAGGCTTT
TTTGGAGGCCTAGGGACGTACCCAATTCGCCCTATAGTGAGTCGTATTACGCGCGCTCACTGGCCGTCGT
TTTACAACGTCGTGACTGGGAAAACCCTGGCGTTACCCAACTTAATCGCCTTGCAGCACATCCCCCTTTC
GCCAGCTGGCGTAATAGCGAAGAGGCCCGCACCGATCGCCCTTCCCAACAGTTGCGCAGCCTGAATGGCG
AATGGG
[124 nt withheld, positions 3367-3490]
C
[91 nt withheld, positions 3492-3582]
A
[49 nt withheld, positions 3584-3632]
CCTTTGACGTTGGAGTCCACGTTCTTT
[37 nt withheld, positions 3660-3696]
ACCCTATCTCGGTCTATTCTTTTGATTTATAAGGGATTTTGCCGATTTCGGCCTATTGGTTAAAAAATGA
GCTGATTTAACAAAAATTTAACGCGAATTTTAACAAAATATTAACGCTTACAATTTAGGTGGCACTTTTC
GGGGAAATGTGCGCGGAACCCCTATTTGTTTATTTTTCTAAATACATTCAAATATGTATCCGCTCATGAG
ACAATAACCCTGATAAATGCTTCAATAATATTGAAAAAGGAAGAGTATGAGTATTCAACATTTCCGTGTC
GCCCTTATTCCCTTTTTTGCGGCATTTTGCCTTCCTGTTTTTGCTCACCCAGAAACGCTGGTGAAAGTAA
AAGATGCTGAAGATCAGTTGGGTGCACGAGTGGGTTACATCGAACTGGATCTCAACAGCGGTAAGATCCT
TGAGAGTTTTCGCCCCGAAGAACGTTTTCCAATGATGAGCACTTTTAAAGTTCTGCTATGTGGCGCGGTA
TTATCCCGTATTGACGCCGGGCAAGAGCAACTCGGTCGCCGCATACACTATTCTCAGAATGACTTGGTTG
AGTACTCACCAGTCACAGAAAAGCATCTTACGGATGGCATGACAGTAAGAGAATTATGCAGTGCTGCCAT
AACCATGAGTGATAACACTGCGGCCAACTTACTTCTGACAACGATCGGAGGACCGAAGGAGCTAACCGCT
TTTTTGCACAACATGGGGGATCATGTAACTCGCCTTGATCGTTGGGAACCGGAGCTGAATGAAGCCATAC
CAAACGACGAGCGTGACACCACGATGCCTGTAGCAATGGCAACAACGTTGCGCAAACTATTAACTGGCGA
ACTACTTACTCTAGCTTCCCGGCAACAATTAATAGACTGGATGGAGGCGGATAAAGTTGCAGGACCACTT
CTGCGCTCGGCCCTTCCGGCTGGCTGGTTTATTGCTGATAAATCTGGAGCCGGTGAGCGTGGGTCTCGCG
GTATCATTGCAGCACTGGGGCCAGATGGTAAGCCCTCCCGTATCGTAGTTATCTACACGACGGGGAGTCA
GGCAACTATGGATGAACGAAATAGACAGATCGCTGAGATAGGTGCCTCACTGATTAAGCATTGGTAACTG
TCAGACCAAGTTTACTCATATATACTTTAGATTGATTTAAAACTTCATTTTTAATTTAAAAGGATCTAGG
TGAAGATCCTTTTTGATAATCTCATGACCAAAATCCCTTAACGTGAGTTTTCGTTCCACTGAGCGTCAGA
CCCCGTAGAAAAGATCAAAGGATCTTCTTGAGATCCTTTTTTTCTGCGCGTAATCTGCTGCTTGCAAACA
AAAAAACCACCGCTACCAGCGGTGGTTTGTTTGCCGGATCAAGAGCTACCAACTCTTTTTCCGAAGGTAA
CTGGCTTCAGCAGAGCGCAGATACCAAATACTGTTCTTCTAGTGTAGCCGTAGTTAGGCCACCACTTCAA
GAACTCTGTAGCACCGCCTACATACCTCGCTCTGCTAATCCTGTTACCAGTGGCTGCTGCCAGTGGCGAT
AAGTCGTGTCTTACCGGGTTGGACTCAAGACGATAGTTACCGGATAAGGCGCAGCGGTCGGGCTGAACGG
GGGGTTCGTGCACACAGCCCAGCTTGGAGCGAACGACCTACACCGAACTGAGATACCTACAGCGTGAGCT
ATGAGAAAGCGCCACGCTTCCCGAAGGGAGAAAGGCGGACAGGTATCCGGTAAGCGGCAGGGTCGGAACA
GGAGAGCGCACGAGGGAGCTTCCAGGGGGAAACGCCTGGTATCTTTATAGTCCTGTCGGGTTTCGCCACC
TCTGACTTGAGCGTCGATTTTTGTGATGCTCGTCAGGGGGGCGGAGCCTATGGAAAAACGCCAGCAACGC
GGCCTTTTTACGGTTCCTGGCCTTTTGCTGGCCTTTTGCTCACATGTTCTTTCCTGCGTTATCCCCTGAT
TCTGTGGATAACCGTATTACCGCCTTTGAGTGAGCTGATACCGCTCGCCGCAGCCGAACGACCGAGCGCA
GCGAGTCAGTGAGCGAGGAAGCGGAAGAGCGCCCAATACGCAAACCGCCTCTCCCCGCGCGTTGGCCGAT
TCATTAATGCAGCTGGCACGACAGGTTTCCCGACTGGAAAGCGGGCAGTGAGCGCAACGCAATTAATGTG
AGTTAGCTCACTCATTAGGCACCCCAGGCTTTACACTTTATGCTTCCGGCTCGTATGTTGTGTGGAATTG
TGAGCGGATAACAATTTCACACAGGAAACAGCTATGACCATGATTACGCCAAGCGCGCAATTAACCCTCA
CTAAAGGGAACAAAAGCTGGAGCTGCAAGCTTAATGTAGTCTTATGCAATACTCTTGTAGTCTTGCAACA
TGGTAACGATGAGTTAGCAACATGCCTTACAAGGAGAGAAAAAGCACCGTGCATGCCGATTGGTGGAAGT
AAGGTGGTACGATCGTGCCTTATTAGGAAGGCAACAGACGGGTCTGACATGGATTGGACGAACCACTGAA
TTGCCGCATTGCAGAGATATTGTATTTAAGTGCCTAGCTCGATACATAAACGGGTCTCTCTGGTTAGACC
AGATCTGAGCCTGGGAGCTCTCTGGCTAACTAGGGAACCCACTGCTTAAGCCTCAATAAAGCTTGCCTTG
AGTGCTTCAAGTAGTGTGTGCCCGTCTGTTGTGTGACTCTGGTAACTAGAGATCCCTCAGACCCTTTTAG
TCAGTGTGGAAAATCTCTAGCAGTGGCGCCCGAACAGGGACTTGAAAGCGAAAGGGAAACCAGAGGAGCT
CTCTCGACGCAGGACTCGGCTTGCTGAAGCGCGCACGGCAAGAGGCGAGGGGCGGCGACTGGTGAGTACG
CCAAAAATTTTGACTAGCGGAGGCTAGAAGGAGAGAGATGGGTGCGAGAGCGTCAGTATTAAGCGGGGGA
GAATTAGATCGCGATGGGAAAAAATTCGGTTAAGGCCAGGGGGAAAGAAAAAATATAAATTAAAACATAT
AGTATGGGCAAGCAGGGAGCTAGAACGATTCGCAGTTAATCCTGGCCTGTTAGAAACATCAGAAGGCTGT
AGACAAATACTGGGACAGCTACAACCATCCCTTCAGACAGGATCAGAAGAACTTAGATCATTATATAATA
CAGTAGCAACCCTCTATTGTGTGCATCAAAGGATAGAGATAAAAGACACCAAGGAAGCTTTAGACAAGAT
AGAGGAAGAGCAAAACAAAAGTAAGACCACCGCACAGCAAGCGGCCGCTGATCTTCAGACCTGGAGGAGG
AGATATGAGGGACAATTGGAGAAGTGAATTATATAAATATAAAGTAGTAAAAATTGAACCATTAGGAGTA
GCACCCACCAAGGCAAAGAGAAGAGTGGTGCAGAGAGAAAAAAGAGCAGTGGGAATAGGAGCTTTGTTCC
TTGGGTTCTTGGGAGCAGCAGGAAGCACTATGGGCGCAGCGTCAATGACGCTGACGGTACAGGCCAGACA
ATTATTGTCTGGTATAGTGCAGCAGCAGAACAATTTGCTGAGGGCTATTGAGGCGCAACAGCATCTGTTG
CAACTCACAGTCTGGGGCATCAAGCAGCTCCAGGCAAGAATCCTGGCTGTGGAAAGATACCTAAAGGATC
AACAGCTCCTGGGGATTTGGGGTTGCTCTGGAAAACTCATTTGCACCACTGCTGTGCCTTGGAATGCTAG
TTGGAGTAATAAATCTCTGGAACAGATTTGGAATCACACGACCTGGATGGAGTGGGACAGAGAAATTAAC
AATTACACAAGCTTAATACACTCCTTAATTGAAGAATCGCAAAACCAGCAAGAAAAGAATGAACAAGAAT
TATTGGAATTAGATAAATGGGCAAGTTTGTGGAATTGGTTTAACATAACAAATTGGCTGTGGTATATAAA
ATTATTCATAATGATAGTAGGAGGCTTGGTAGGTTTAAGAATAGTTTTTGCTGTACTTTCTATAGTGAAT
AGAGTTAGGCAGGGATATTCACCATTATCGTTTCAGACCCACCTCCCAACCCCGAGGGGACCCAGAGAGG
GCCTATTTCCCATGATTCCTTCATATTTGCATATACGATACAAGGCTGTTAGAGAGATAATTAGAATTAA
TTTGACTGTAAACACAAAGATATTAGTACAAAATACGTGACGTAGAAAGTAATAATTTCTTGGGTAGTTT
GCAGTTTTAAAATTATGTTTTAAAATGGACTATCATATGCTTACCGTAACTTGAAAGTATTTCGATTTCT
TGGCTTTATATATCTTGTGGAAAGGACGAAACACCGGAATAAGATGTTCTACGCCGGTTTTAGAGCTAGA
AATAGCAAGTTAAAATAAGGCTAGTCCGTTATCAACTTGAAAAAGTGGCACCGAGTCGGTGCTTTTTTAA
GCTTGGCGTAACTAGATCTTGAGACAAATGGCAGTATTCATCCACAATTTTAAAAGAAAAGGGGGGATTG
GGGGGTACAGTGCAGGGGAAAGAATAGTAGACATAATAGCAACAGACATACAAACTAAAGAATTACAAAA
ACAAATTACAAAAATTCAAAATTTTCGGGTTTATTACAGGGACAGCAGAGATCCACTTTGGCGCCGGCTC
GAGGGGG
Features (pLannotate 1.2.2; 29 found; start..end, strand, type, name):
     14..80      +  CDS            small t antigen (fragment): SV40 (simian virus 40) small t antigen
    106..317     +  promoter       EF-1α core promoter: core promoter for human elongation factor EF-1α
    318..1256    +  intron         EF-1α intron A: intron upstream of the start codon of human EF-1α
   1278..1877    +  CDS            PuroR (fragment): puromycin N-acetyltransferase; pac from Streptomyces; confers resistance to puromycin
   1893..2481    +  misc_feature   WPRE: woodchuck hepatitis virus posttranscriptional regulatory element
   2532..2551    +  misc_feature   cPPT/CTS (fragment): central polypurine tract and central termination sequence of HIV-1
   2553..2786    +  LTR            3' LTR (ΔU3): self-inactivating 3' long terminal repeat (LTR) from HIV-1
   2864..2985    +  polyA_signal   SV40 poly(A) signal: SV40 polyadenylation signal
   3025..3160    +  rep_origin     SV40 ori: SV40 origin of replication
   3181..3199    -  promoter       T7 promoter: promoter for bacteriophage T7 RNA polymerase
   3207..3362    +  CDS            lacZα (fragment): LacZα fragment of β-galactosidase; lacZ fragment
   3367..3795    +  rep_origin     f1 ori (sequence partly withheld): f1 bacteriophage origin of replication; arrow indicates direction of (+) strand synthesis
   3848..3952    +  promoter       AmpR promoter: bla
   3953..4813    +  CDS            AmpR: β-lactamase; bla; confers resistance to ampicillin, carbenicillin, and related antibiotics
   4984..5572    +  rep_origin     ori: high-copy-number ColE1/pMB1/pBR322/pUC origin of replication
   5755..5847    +  CDS            lacI (fragment): lac repressor; lacI; The lac repressor binds to the lac operator to inhibit transcription in E. coli. This inhibition can be relieved by adding lactose or isopropyl-β-D-thiogalactopyranoside (IPTG).
   5860..5881    +  protein_bind   CAP binding site: CAP binding activates transcription in the presence of cAMP. E. coli catabolite activator protein
   5896..5926    +  promoter       lac promoter: promoter for the E. coli lac operon
   5934..5950    +  protein_bind   lac operator: The lac repressor binds to the lac operator to inhibit transcription in E. coli. This inhibition can be relieved by adding lactose or isopropyl-β-D-thiogalactopyranoside (IPTG). lac repressor encoded by lacI
   5995..6013    +  promoter       T3 promoter: promoter for bacteriophage T3 RNA polymerase
   6041..6267    +  promoter       RSV promoter: Rous sarcoma virus enhancer/promoter
   6268..6448    +  LTR            5' LTR (truncated): truncated 5' long terminal repeat (LTR) from HIV-1
   6495..6620    +  misc_feature   HIV-1 Ψ: packaging signal of human immunodeficiency virus type 1
   6604..6967    +  CDS            HIV-1 gag (fragment): gag protein from human immunodeficiency virus 1; gag
   7113..7346    +  misc_feature   RRE: The Rev response element (RRE) of HIV-1 allows for Rev-dependent mRNA export from the nucleus to the cytoplasm.
   7723..7749    +  CDS            Rev (fragment): human immunodeficiency virus 1 (HIV-1) Rev protein; rev; enhances nuclear export of unspliced and incompletely spliced viral mRNAs
   7753..7993    +  promoter       U6 promoter: RNA polymerase III promoter for human U6 snRNA
   8023..8098    +  misc_RNA       gRNA scaffold: guide RNA scaffold for the Streptococcus pyogenes CRISPR/Cas9 system
   8154..8271    +  misc_feature   cPPT/CTS: central polypurine tract and central termination sequence of HIV-1
