[The description below was written by a language model from this plasmid's Addgene catalogue record and pLannotate feature annotations shown in this document.]
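Description:
DGKZ gRNA (BRDN0001147025) is a third-generation lentiviral guide RNA plasmid built on the lentiGuide-Puro backbone and designed to direct Streptococcus pyogenes Cas9 to the human DGKZ gene, which encodes diacylglycerol kinase zeta. The assembled sequence is about 8.3 kb. It is maintained in E. coli through a high-copy ColE1/pUC-type origin with ampicillin selection (AmpR under its own bla promoter). The backbone also carries an f1 origin, an SV40 origin and poly(A) signal, and leftover lac and T7/T3 promoter elements from the parental cloning vector.

The lentiviral transfer cassette begins with an RSV promoter fused to a truncated HIV-1 5' LTR, which drives Tat-independent production of genomic RNA in packaging cells. This is followed by the Ψ packaging signal with a gag fragment, the Rev response element for nuclear export, and a cPPT/CTS. It ends in a ΔU3 self-inactivating 3' LTR. Within this unit, the human U6 RNA polymerase III promoter transcribes a DGKZ-specific 20-nt spacer joined to the Cas9 gRNA scaffold. A separate EF-1α core promoter with its intron A expresses puromycin N-acetyltransferase for selection of transduced mammalian cells, and a downstream WPRE enhances transcript expression.

The guide was designed against multiple DGKZ reference transcripts, and the plasmid belongs to a human kinome gRNA collection associated with work on optimized sgRNA design. It does not encode Cas9, so it must be used with a separate Cas9 vector such as lentiCas9-Blast or in cells that already express Cas9. Its typical use is knockout of DGKZ.
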