Addgene plasmid #77466: DGKZ gRNA (BRDN0001147025)
Purpose: 3rd generation lentiviral gRNA plasmid targeting human DGKZ
Depositing lab: John Doench & David Root. Depositing organization: Broad Institute. Publication: Optimized sgRNA design to maximize activity and minimize off-target effects of CRISPR-Cas9. Doench JG, Fusi N, Sullender M, Hegde M, Vaimberg EW, Donovan KF, Smith I, Tothova Z, Wilen C, Orchard R, Virgin HW, Listgarten J, Root DE. Nat Biotechnol. 2016 Jan 18. doi: 10.1038/nbt.3437. PubMed 26780180.
Backbone
  Vector backbone: lentiGuide-Puro
  Backbone manufacturer: Zhang Lab (Addgene plasmid # 52963)
  Vector type: Mammalian Expression, Lentiviral, CRISPR
  Selectable markers: Puromycin
Growth in bacteria
  Bacterial resistance: Ampicillin, 100 μg/mL
  Growth temperature: 37°C
  Growth strain: DH5alpha
  Copy number: High Copy
Gene/Insert
  Gene/Insert name: DGKZ (alt names: DGKZ; NM_001105540.1)
  gRNA/shRNA sequence: GAATAAGATGTTCTACGCCG
  Species: H. sapiens (human)
  Entrez Gene: DGKZ (a.k.a. DAGK5, DAGK6, DGK-ZETA, hDGKzeta)
  Promoter: hU6
  Cloning method: Unknown
  Sequencing primers: 5′ U6-F; 3′ pS2-R
Terms and licenses: Academic/Nonprofit Terms; Industry Terms: Not Available to Industry
Depositor comments: The gRNA was designed to target the following Genbank reference sequence(s): NM_001105540.1,NM_001199266.1,NM_001199267.1,NM_001199268.1,NM_003646.3,NM_201532.2,NM_201533.3. Note that this plasmid does NOT contain Cas9. It should be used in conjunction with lentiCas9-Blast (Addgene #52962) or otherwise with cell lines already expressing Cas9. Browse the full kinome gRNA library at http://www.addgene.org/pooled-library/broadgpp-human-kinome/ or visit http://www.broadinstitute.org/rnai/public/ for detailed protocols and information.
How to cite: DGKZ gRNA (BRDN0001147025) was a gift from John Doench & David Root (Addgene plasmid # 77466 ; http://n2t.net/addgene:77466 ; RRID:Addgene_77466)
