>Addgene plasmid #77466 | DGKZ gRNA (BRDN0001147025) | depositor partial sequence | sequence record 144926 | Target Sequence
GAATAAGATGTTCTACGCCG
