>Addgene plasmid #77466 | DGKZ gRNA (BRDN0001147025) | addgene partial sequence | sequence record 187815 | hU6-F
TAGAAAGTAATAATTTCTTGGGTAGTTTGCAGTTTTAAAATTATGTTTTAAAATGGACTATCATATGCTT
ACCGTAACTTGAAAGTATTTCGATTTCTTGGCTTTATATATCTTGTGGAAAGGACGAAACACCGGAATAA
GATGTTCTACGCCGGTTTTAGAGCTAGAAATAGCAAGTTAAAATAAGGCTAGTCCGTTATCAACTTGAAA
AAGTGGCACCGAGTCGGTGCTTTTTTAAGCTTGGCGTAACTAGATCTTGAGACAAATGGCAGTATTCATC
CACAATTTTAAAAGAAAAGGGGGGATTGGGGGGTACAGTGCAGGGGAAAGAATAGTAGACATAATAGCAA
CAGACATACAAACTAAAGAATTACAAAAACAAATTACAAAAATTCAAAATTTTCGGGTTTATTACAGGGA
CAGCAGAGATCCACTTTGGCGCCGGCTCGAGGGGGCCCGGGTGCAAAGATGGATAAAGTTTTAAACAGAG
AGGAATCTTTGCAGCTAATGGACCTTCTAGGTCTTGAAAGGAGTGGGAATTGGCTCCGGTGCCCGTCAGT
GGGCAGAGCG
